>Addgene plasmid #69660 | MP-L2 | depositor full sequence | sequence record 123400 | Full Sequence
CACTCGGTCGCTACGCTCCGGGCGTGAGACTGCGGCGGGCGCTGCGGACACATACAAAGTTACCCACAGA
TTCCGTGGATAAGCAGGGGACTAACATGTGAGGCAAAACAGCAGGGCCGCGCCGGTGGCGTTTTTCCATA
GGCTCCGCCCTCCTGCCAGAGTTCACATAAACAGACGCTTTTCCGGTGCATCTGTGGGAGCCGTGAGGCT
CAACCATGAATCTGACAGTACGGGCGAAACCCGACAGGACTTAAAGATCCCCACCGTTTCCGGCGGGTCG
CTCCCTCTTGCGCTCTCCTGTTCCGACCCTGCCGTTTACCGGATACCTGTTCCGCCTTTCTCCCTTACGG
GAAGTGTGGCGCTTTCTCATAGCTCACACACTGGTATCTCGGCTCGGTGTAGGTCGTTCGCTCCAAGCTG
GGCTGTAAGCAAGAACTCCCCGTTCAGCCCGACTGCTGCGCCTTATCCGGTAACTGTTCACTTGAGTCCA
ACCCGGAAAAGCACGGTAAAACGCCACTGGCAGCAGCCATTGGTAACTGGGAGTTCGCAGAGGATTTGTT
TAGCTAAACACGCGGTTGCTCTTGAAGTGTGCGCCAAAGTCCGGCTACACTGGAAGGACAGATTTGGTTG
CTGTGCTCTGCGAAAGCCAGTTACCACGGTTAAGCAGTTCCCCAACTGACTTAACCTTCGATCAAACCAC
CTCCCCAGGTGGTTTTTTCGTTTACAGGGCAAAAGATTACGCGCAGAAAAAAAGGATCTCAAGAAGATCC
TTTGATCTTTTCTACTGAACCGCTCTAGATTTCAGTGCAATTTATCTCTTCAAATGTAGCACCTGAAGTC
AGCCCAGGAGGAAGAGGACATCCGGTCAAATAAAACGAAAGGCTCAGTCGAAAGACTGGGCCTTTCGTTT
TAGACTTAGGGACCCTTTATGACAACTTGACGGCTACATCATTCACTTTTTCTTCACAACCGGCACGGAA
CTCGCTCGGGCTGGCCCCGGTGCATTTTTTAAATACCCGCGAGAAATAGAGTTGATCGTCAAAACCAACA
TTGCGACCGACGGTGGCGATAGGCATCCGGGTGGTGCTCAAAAGCAGCTTCGCCTGGCTGATACGTTGGT
CCTCGCGCCAGCTTAAGACGCTAATCCCTAACTGCTGGCGGAAAAGATGTGACAGACGCGACGGCGACAA
GCAAACATGCTGTGCGACGCTGGCGATATCAAAATTGCTGTCTGCCAGGTGATCGCTGATGTACTGACAA
GCCTCGCGTACCCGATTATCCATCGGTGGATGGAGCGACTCGTTAATCGCTTCCATGCGCCGCAGTAACA
ATTGCTCAAGCAGATTTATCGCCAGCAGCTCCGAATAGCGCCCTTCCCCTTGCCCGGCGTTAATGATTTG
CCCAAACAGGTCGCTGAAATGCGGCTGGTGCGCTTCATCCGGGCGAAAGAACCCCGTATTGGCAAATATT
GACGGCCAGTTAAGCCATTCATGCCAGTAGGCGCGCGGACGAAAGTAAACCCACTGGTGATACCATTCGC
GAGCCTCCGGATGACGACCGTAGTGATGAATCTCTCCTGGCGGGAACAGCAAAATATCACCCGGTCGGCA
AACAAATTCTCGTCCCTGATTTTTCACCACCCCCTGACCGCGAATGGTGAGATTGAGAATATAACCTTTC
ATTCCCAGCGGTCGGTCGATAAAAAAATCGAGATAACCGTTGGCCTCAATCGGCGTTAAACCCGCCACCA
GATGGGCATTAAACGAGTATCCCGGCAGCAGGGGATCATTTTGCGCTTCAGCCATACTTTTCATACTCCC
ACCATTCAGAGAAGAAACCAATTGTCCATATTGCATCAGACATTGCCGTCACTGCGTCTTTTACTGGCTC
TTCTCGCTAACCCAACCGGTAACCCCGCTTATTAAAAGCATTCTGTAACAAAGCGGGACCAAAGCCATGA
CAAAAACGCGTAACAAAAGTGTCTATAATCACGGCAGAAAAGTCCACATTGATTATTTGCACGGCGTCAC
ACTTTGCTATGCCATAGCATTTTTATCCATAAGATTAGCGGATCCTACCTGACGCTTTTTATCGCAACTC
TCTACTGTTTCTCCATACCCGTTTTTTTGGACGCGTACAACTCAAGTCTGACATAAATGACCGCTATGGC
GCAGGCAGGTTTTATCTTAACCCGACACTGGCGGGACACCCCGCAAGGGACAGAAGTCTCCTTCTGGCTG
GCGACGGACAACGGGCCGTTGCAGGTTACGCTTGCACCGCAAGAGTCCGTGGCGTTTATTCCCGCCGATC
AGGTTCCCCGCGCTCAGCATATTTTGCAGGGTGAACAAGGCGTTCGCCTGACACCGCTGGCGTTAAAGGA
TTTTCACCGCCAGCCGGTGTATGGCCTTTACTGTCGCGCCCATCGCCAATTGATGAATTACGAAAAGCGC
CTGCGTGAAGGTGGCGTTACCGTCTACGAGGCCGATGTGCGCCCGCCAGAACGCTATCTGATGGAGCGGT
TTATCACCTCACCGGTGTGGGTCGAGGGTGATATGCACAATGGCGCTATCGTTAATGCCCGTCTGAAACC
GCATCCCGACTATCGTCCGCCGCTCAAGTGGGTTTCTATTGCGATTGAAACCACCCGCCACGGTGAGCTG
TACTGCATCGGCCTGGAAGGCTGCGGGCAGCGCATCGTTTATATGCTGGGGCCAGAGAATGGCGACGCCT
CCGCGCTCGATTTTGAACTGGAATACGTCGCCAGCCGCCCGCAGCTACTGGAAAAACTCAACGCCTGGTT
TGCCAACTACGATCCTGATGTGATCATCGGTTGGAACGTGGTGCAGTTCGATCTGCGAATGCTGCAAAAA
CATGCCGAGCGTTACCGTATTCCGCTGCGGCTGGGGCGCGATAACAGTGAGCTGGAGTGGCGCGAGCACG
GCTTTAAAAACGGCGTCTTTTTTGCCCAGGCTAAAGGTCGGCTAATTATCGACGGTATCGAGGCGCTGAA
ATCCGCGTTCTGGAATTTCTCTTCATTCTCGCTGGAAACCGTCGCTCAGGAGTTATTAGGCGAAGGAAAA
TCTATCGATAACCCGTGGGATCGAATGGACGAAATTGACCGCCGTTTCGCCGAAGATAAACCTGCGCTGG
CGACTTATAACCTGAAAGATTGCGAGCTGGTGACGCAGATTTTCCATAAAACTGAAATCATGCCATTTTT
ACTCGAACGAGCGACGGTGAACGGCCTGCCGGTAGACCGCCACGGGGGATCGGTGGCGGCGTTTGGTCAT
CTCTATTTTCCTCGTATGCACCGCGCTGGTTATGTCGCGCCTAATCTCGGCGAAGTGCCGCCACACGCCA
GCCCTGGCGGCTACGTGATGGATTCACGGCCAGGGCTTTATGATTCGGTACTGGTGCTGGACTATAAAAG
CCTGTACCCGTCGATCATCCGCACCTTTCTGATTGATCCCGTCGGGCTGGTGGAAGGCATGGCGCAGCCT
GATCCAGAGCACAGTACCGAAGGTTTTCTCGATGCCTGGTTCTCGCGAGAAAAACATTGCCTGCCGGAGA
TTGTGACTAACATCTGGCACGGGCGCGATGAAGCCAAACGCCAGGGTAACAAACCGCTGTCGCAGGCGCT
GAAAATCATCATGAATGCCTTTTATGGCGTGCTCGGCACCACCGCCTGCCGCTTCTTCGATCCGCGGCTG
GCATCGTCGATCACCATGCGTGGTCATCAGATCATGCGGCAAACCAAAGCGTTGATTGAAGCACAGGGCT
ACGACGTTATCTACGGCGATACCGACTCAACGTTTGTCTGGCTGAAAGGCGCACATTCGGAAGAAGAAGC
GGCGAAAATCGGTCGTGCACTGGTGCAGCACGTTAACGCCTGGTGGGCGGAAACGCTGCAAAAACAACGG
CTGACCAGCGCATTAGAACTGGAGTATGAAACCCATTTCTGCCGTTTTCTGATGCCAACCATTCGCGGAG
CCGATACCGGCAGTAAAAAGCGTTATGCCGGACTGATTCAGGAGGGCGACAAGCAGCGGATGGTGTTTAA
AGGGCTGGAAACCGTGCGCACCGACTGGACGCCGCTGGCCCAGCAGTTTCAGCAGGAGCTATACCTGCGC
ATCTTCCGCAACGAGCCATATCAGGAATATGTACGCGAAACCATCGACAAACTGATGGCGGGTGAACTGG
ATGCGCGACTGGTTTACCGTAAACGCCTTCGCCGTCCGCTGAGCGAGTATCAGCGTAATGTGCCGCCTCA
TGTACGCGCCGCTCGCCTTGCCGATGAAGAAAACCAAAAGCGTGGTCGCCCCTTGCAATATCAGAATCGC
GGCACCATTAAGTACGTATGGACCACCAACGGCCCGGAGCCGCTGGACTACCAACGTTCACCACTGGATT
ACGAACACTATCTGACCCGCCAGCTACAACCCGTGGCGGAGGGAATACTCCCTTTTATTGAGGATAATTT
TGCTACACTTATGACCGGGCAACTTGGGCTATTTTAAACTTAATTAACGGCACTCCTCAGCCAAGTCAAA
AGCCTCCGACCGGAGGCTTTTGACTACATGCCCATGGCGTTTACGCCCCGCCCTGCCACTCATCGCAGTA
CTGTTGTAATTCATTAAGCATTCTGCCGACATGGAAGCCATCACAAACGGCATGATGAACCTGAATCGCC
AGCGGCATCAGCACCTTGTCGCCTTGCGTATAATATTTGCCCATAGTGAAAACGGGGGCGAAGAAGTTGT
CCATATTGGCCACGTTTAAATCAAAACTGGTGAAACTCACCCAGGGATTGGCTGAGACGAAAAACATATT
CTCAATAAACCCTTTAGGGAAATAGGCCAGGTTTTCACCGTAACACGCCACATCTTGCGAATATATGTGT
AGAAACTGCCGGAAATCGTCGTGGTATTCACTCCAGAGCGATGAAAACGTTTCAGTTTGCTCATGGAAAA
CGGTGTAACAAGGGTGAACACTATCCCATATCACCAGCTCACCGTCTTTCATTGCCATACGGAACTCCGG
ATGAGCATTCATCAGGCGGGCAAGAATGTGAATAAAGGCCGGATAAAACTTGTGCTTATTTTTCTTTACG
GTCTTTAAAAAGGCCGTAATATCCAGCTGAACGGTCTGGTTATAGGTACATTGAGTAACTGACTGAAATG
CCTCAAAATGTTCTTTACGATGCCATTGGGATATATCAACGGTGGTATATCCAGTGATTTTTTTCTCCAT
TTTAGCTTCCTTAGCTCCTGAAAATCTCGATAACTCAAAAAATACGCCCGGTAGTGATCTTATTTCATTA
TGGTGAAAGTTGGAACCTCTTACGTGCCAAGCCAAATAGGCCGT
Features (pLannotate 1.2.2; 8 found; start..end, strand, type, name):
     39..777     -  rep_origin     CloDF13 ori: Plasmids containing the CloDF13 (CDF) origin of replication can be propagated in E. coli cells that contain additional plasmids with compatible origins.
    867..912     +  terminator     rrnB T1 terminator: transcription terminator T1 from the E. coli rrnB gene
    927..1805    -  CDS            araC: L-arabinose regulatory protein; araC
   1951..2116    +  promoter       araBAD promoter: araBAD; promoter of the L-arabinose operon of E. coli; the araC regulatory gene is transcribed in the opposite direction (Guzman et al., 1995)
   2166..4514    +  CDS            polB: DPO2_ECOLI - Also known as dinA. Experimental evidence at protein level: Swiss-Prot protein existence level 1. Thought to be involved in DNA repair and/or mutagenesis. Its processivity is enhanced by the beta sliding clamp (dnaN) and clamp loader (PubMed:1999435, PubMed:1534562). From Escherichia coli (strain K12).
   4544..4575    +  terminator     tonB terminator: bidirectional E. coli tonB-P14 transcription terminator
   4591..5250    -  CDS            CmR: chloramphenicol acetyltransferase; cat; confers resistance to chloramphenicol
   5251..5348    -  promoter       cat promoter: promoter of the E. coli cat gene encoding chloramphenicol acetyltransferase
