[The description below was written by a language model from this plasmid's Addgene catalogue record and pLannotate feature annotations shown in this document.]
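Description:
MP-L2 is a bacterial expression plasmid of about 5.4 kb, one of a series of mutagenesis plasmids (MPs) built for untargeted in vivo mutagenesis in E. coli. It replicates from the CloDF13 (CDF) origin, which is compatible with other common origins, so it can coexist with additional plasmids in the same cell. The record lists it as high copy. Selection is by chloramphenicol, conferred by a chloramphenicol acetyltransferase gene driven by its own cat promoter.

The payload is a single mutator gene, polB carrying a D156A substitution. It encodes a variant of E. coli DNA polymerase II (also called dinA), an enzyme associated with DNA repair and mutagenesis. The record does not say what the substitution does, though its inclusion in a mutator series implies it is meant to lower replication fidelity and raise the host's mutation rate. The coding sequence sits downstream of the E. coli araBAD (PBAD) promoter, and the divergently transcribed araC regulator is carried on the same plasmid. Expression is therefore induced by arabinose and strongly repressed by glucose. A tonB bidirectional terminator follows polB and separates it from the oppositely oriented resistance gene, while an rrnB T1 terminator lies between the origin and araC.

Tight repression matters here because leaky mutator expression would let unwanted mutations accumulate in the host and plasmid during routine propagation. For this reason the depositors advise keeping strains under glucose repression. The plasmid is typically used to trigger a controlled burst of genome-wide and episomal mutagenesis for directed evolution or for generating mutant libraries.
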