Addgene plasmid #69660: MP-L2
Purpose: Untargetted Bacterial Mutagenesis
Depositing lab: David Liu. Depositing organization: Harvard University. Publication: Development of potent in vivo mutagenesis plasmids with broad mutational spectra. Badran AH, Liu DR. Nat Commun. 2015 Oct 7;6:8425. doi: 10.1038/ncomms9425. PubMed 26443021.
Backbone
  Vector backbone: CloDF13
  Backbone manufacturer: David Liu Lab
  Backbone size w/o insert (bp): 2992
  Vector type: Bacterial Expression
Growth in bacteria
  Bacterial resistance: Chloramphenicol, 25 μg/mL
  Growth temperature: 37°C
  Growth strain: NEB Turbo
  Copy number: High Copy
Gene/Insert
  Gene/Insert name: polB(D156A)
  Promoter: E. coli PBAD
  Cloning method: Ligation Independent Cloning
  Sequencing primers: 5′ pBAD-F; 3′ CAT-F
Terms and licenses: Academic/Nonprofit Terms; Industry Terms: Not Available to Industry
Depositor comments: The authors strongly recommend that all MP-carrying strains be maintained in rich media supplemented by 25 mM glucose. The expression of the MP-borne mutators is regulated by the E. coli arabinose pBAD promoter, which is efficiently repressed at high concentrations of glucose. Please consult Badran and Liu, Nature Communications (2015) for more detailed strain maintenance protocols.
How to cite: MP-L2 was a gift from David Liu (Addgene plasmid # 69660 ; http://n2t.net/addgene:69660 ; RRID:Addgene_69660)
