>Addgene plasmid #69660 | MP-L2 | addgene partial sequence | sequence record 124572 | pBAD-F 5'-ATGCCATAGCATTTTTATCC-3'
ACTCTCTACTGTTTCTCCATACCCGTTTTTTTGGACGCGTACAACTCAAGTCTGACATAAATGACCGCTA
TGGCGCAGGCAGGTTTTATCTTAACCCGACACTGGCGGGACACCCCGCAAGGGACAGAAGTCTCCTTCTG
GCTGGCGACGGACAACGGGCCGTTGCAGGTTACGCTTGCACCGCAAGAGTCCGTGGCGTTTATTCCCGCC
GATCAGGTTCCCCGCGCTCAGCATATTTTGCAGGGTGAACAAGGCGTTCGCCTGACACCGCTGGCGTTAA
AGGATTTTCACCGCCAGCCGGTGTATGGCCTTTACTGTCGCGCCCATCGCCAATTGATGAATTACGAAAA
GCGCCTGCGTGAAGGTGGCGTTACCGTCTACGAGGCCGATGTGCGCCCGCCAGAACGCTATCTGATGGAG
CGGTTTATCACCTCACCGGTGTGGGTCGAGGGTGATATGCACAATGGCGCTATCGTTAATGCCCGTCTGA
AACCGCATCCC
