>Addgene plasmid #69660 | MP-L2 | addgene partial sequence | sequence record 126569 | CAT-F 5'-GTTTGTGATGGCTTCCATGTC-3'
GATGAGTGGCAGGGCGGGGCGTAAACGCCATGGGCATGTAGTCAAAAGCCTCCGGTCGGAGGCTTTTGAC
TTGGCTGAGGAGTGCCGTTAATTAAGTTTAAAATAGCCCAAGTTGCCCGGTCATAAGTGTAGCAAAATTA
TCCTCAATAAAAGGGAGTATTCCCTCCGCCACGGGTTGTAGCTGGCGGGTCAGATAGTGTTCGTAATCCA
GTGGTGAACGTTGGTAGTCCAGCGGCTCCGGGCCGTTGGTGGTCCATACGTACTTAATGGTGCCGCGATT
CTGATATTGCAAGGGGCGACCACGCTTTTGGTTTTCTTCATCGGCAAGGCGAGCGGCGCGTACATGAGGC
GGCACATTACGCTGATACTCGCTCAGCGGACGGCGAAGGCGTTTACGGTAAACCAGTCGCGCATCCAGTT
CACCCGCCATCAGTTTGTCGATGGTTTCGCGTACATATTCCTGATATGGCTCGTTGCGGAAGATGCGCAG
GTATAGCTCCTGCTGAAACTGCTGGGCCAGCGGCGTCCAGTCGGTGCGCACGGTTTCCAGCCCTTTAAAC
ACCATCCGCTGCTTGTCGCCCTCCTGAATCAGTCCGGCATAACGCTTTTTACTGCCGGTATCGGCTCCGC
GAATGGTTGGCATCAGAAAACGGCAGAAATGGGTTTCATACTCCAGTTCTAATGCGCTGGTCAGCCGTTG
TTTTTGCAGCGTTTCCGCCCACCAGGCGTTAACGTGCTGCACCAGTGCACGACCGATT
